Addgene plasmid #44319: pUC-UAS1B11-Leum
Depositing lab: Hal Alper. Depositing organization: University of Texas at Austin. Publication: Tuning gene expression in Yarrowia lipolytica by a hybrid promoter approach. Blazeck J, Liu L, Redden H, Alper H. Appl Environ Microbiol. 2011 Nov;77(22):7905-14. doi: 10.1128/AEM.05763-11. Epub 2011 Sep 16. PubMed 21926196.
Backbone
  Vector backbone: pUC19
  Backbone size w/o insert (bp): 2623
  Total vector size (bp): 4026
  Modifications to backbone: None
  Vector type: Bacterial Expression, Synthetic Biology
Growth in bacteria
  Bacterial resistance: Ampicillin, 100 μg/mL
  Growth temperature: 37°C
  Growth strain: DH10B
  Copy number: High Copy
Gene/Insert
  Gene/Insert name: UAS1B11-Leum promoter
  Species: Yarrowia lipolytica
  Insert size (bp): 1403
  Mutation: N/A
  Promoter: UAS1B11-Leum
  Cloning method: Restriction Enzyme; 5′ cloning site BstBI (not destroyed); 3′ cloning site AscI (not destroyed)
  Sequencing primers: 5′ m13_forward20_primer; 3′ m13_reverse_primer
Terms and licenses: Academic/Nonprofit Terms; Industry Terms: Not Available to Industry
Depositor comments: Discrepancies between the Addgene QC sequence and the depositor's sequence should not affect plasmid function.
How to cite: pUC-UAS1B11-Leum was a gift from Hal Alper (Addgene plasmid # 44319 ; http://n2t.net/addgene:44319 ; RRID:Addgene_44319)
