[The description below was written by a language model from this plasmid's Addgene catalogue record and the feature table of its GenBank file.]
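Description:
pUC-UAS1B11-Leum is a 4,026 bp high-copy E. coli cloning plasmid built on an unmodified pUC19 backbone. It serves as a storage and source vector for a synthetic hybrid promoter from the oleaginous yeast Yarrowia lipolytica. It replicates through the ColE1/pMB1-type pUC origin and is selected with ampicillin via the bla (beta-lactamase) gene and its native promoter. No yeast origin, centromere or auxotrophic marker is annotated, so the plasmid as recorded is maintained only in bacteria and is not a Yarrowia expression vector in its own right.

The payload is a 1,403 bp insert named UAS1B11-Leum, cloned between BstBI and AscI sites that both remain intact, so the promoter can be excised as a cassette. The feature table does not annotate the insert itself, but it sits in the unannotated interval between the M13 forward and M13 reverse primer sites in the pUC19 polylinker, within the lacZ alpha region. The lac promoter, lac operator and CAP binding site lie just beyond the M13 reverse site. The name and the associated study on hybrid promoters suggest an array of eleven tandem UAS1B upstream activating sequences fused to a minimal leucine-gene core promoter, although the record does not spell out this architecture. No reporter or coding sequence downstream of the promoter is listed.

The plasmid belongs to a promoter series made for tuning gene expression strength in Y. lipolytica, and its likely use is as a synthetic-biology part to be subcloned upstream of a gene of interest in a suitable yeast vector. The depositor notes that minor discrepancies between the quality-control and depositor sequences should not affect function.
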