LOCUS       Exported 4026 bp ds-DNA circular SYN 13-MAY-2021
DEFINITION  synthetic circular DNA
ACCESSION   .
VERSION     .
KEYWORDS    pUC-UAS1B11-Leum
SOURCE      synthetic DNA construct
  ORGANISM  synthetic DNA construct
REFERENCE   1 (bases 1 to 4026)
  AUTHORS   Blazeck J, Liu L, Redden H, Alper H
  TITLE     Tuning gene expression in Yarrowia lipolytica by a hybrid promoter
            approach.
  JOURNAL   Appl Environ Microbiol. 2011 Nov;77(22):7905-14. doi:
            10.1128/AEM.05763-11. Epub 2011 Sep 16.
  PUBMED    21926196
REFERENCE   2 (bases 1 to 4026)
  AUTHORS   .
  TITLE     Direct Submission
  JOURNAL   Exported May 13, 2021 from SnapGene Server 1.1.58
            http://www.snapgene.com
FEATURES             Location/Qualifiers
     source          1..4026
                     /organism="synthetic DNA construct"
                     /mol_type="other DNA"
     primer_bind     complement(29..51)
                     /label=pGEX 3'
                     /note="pGEX vectors, reverse primer"
     primer_bind     151..170
                     /label=pRS-marker
                     /note="pRS vectors, use to sequence yeast selectable
                     marker"
     primer_bind     364..386
                     /label=M13/pUC Forward
                     /note="In lacZ gene"
     primer_bind     378..395
                     /label=M13 Forward
                     /note="In lacZ gene. Also called M13-F20 or M13 (-21)
                     Forward"
     primer_bind     379..395
                     /label=M13 fwd
                     /note="common sequencing primer, one of multiple similar
                     variants"
     primer_bind     complement(1805..1821)
                     /label=M13 rev
                     /note="common sequencing primer, one of multiple similar
                     variants"
     primer_bind     complement(1805..1821)
                     /label=M13 Reverse
                     /note="In lacZ gene. Also called M13-rev"
     primer_bind     complement(1818..1840)
                     /label=M13/pUC Reverse
                     /note="In lacZ gene"
     protein_bind    1829..1845
                     /label=lac operator
                     /bound_moiety="lac repressor encoded by lacI"
                     /note="The lac repressor binds to the lac operator to
                     inhibit transcription in E. coli. This inhibition can be
                     relieved by adding lactose or
                     isopropyl-beta-D-thiogalactopyranoside (IPTG)."
     promoter        complement(1853..1883)
                     /label=lac promoter
                     /note="promoter for the E. coli lac operon"
     protein_bind    1898..1919
                     /label=CAP binding site
                     /bound_moiety="E. coli catabolite activator protein"
                     /note="CAP binding activates transcription in the presence
                     of cAMP."
     primer_bind     complement(2036..2053)
                     /label=L4440
                     /note="L4440 vector, forward primer"
     rep_origin      complement(2207..2795)
                     /direction=LEFT
                     /label=ori
                     /note="high-copy-number ColE1/pMB1/pBR322/pUC origin of
                     replication"
     primer_bind     complement(2287..2306)
                     /label=pBR322ori-F
                     /note="pBR322 origin, forward primer"
     CDS             complement(2966..3826)
                     /codon_start=1
                     /gene="bla"
                     /product="beta-lactamase"
                     /label=AmpR
                     /note="confers resistance to ampicillin, carbenicillin, and
                     related antibiotics"
                     /translation="MSIQHFRVALIPFFAAFCLPVFAHPETLVKVKDAEDQLGARVGYI
                     ELDLNSGKILESFRPEERFPMMSTFKVLLCGAVLSRIDAGQEQLGRRIHYSQNDLVEYS
                     PVTEKHLTDGMTVRELCSAAITMSDNTAANLLLTTIGGPKELTAFLHNMGDHVTRLDRW
                     EPELNEAIPNDERDTTMPVAMATTLRKLLTGELLTLASRQQLIDWMEADKVAGPLLRSA
                     LPAGWFIADKSGAGERGSRGIIAALGPDGKPSRIVVIYTTGSQATMDERNRQIAEIGAS
                     LIKHW"
     primer_bind     3589..3608
                     /label=Amp-R
                     /note="Ampicillin resistance gene, reverse primer"
     promoter        complement(3827..3931)
                     /gene="bla"
                     /label=AmpR promoter
     primer_bind     3999..4017
                     /label=pBRforEco
                     /note="pBR322 vectors, upsteam of EcoRI site, forward
                     primer"
ORIGIN
        1 tcgcgcgttt cggtgatgac ggtgaaaacc tctgacacat gcagctcccg gagacggtca
       61 cagcttgtct gtaagcggat gccgggagca gacaagcccg tcagggcgcg tcagcgggtg
      121 ttggcgggtg tcggggctgg cttaactatg cggcatcaga gcagattgta ctgagagtgc
      181 accatatgcg gtgtgaaata ccgcacagat gcgtaaggag aaaataccgc atcaggcgcc
      241 attcgccatt caggctgcgc aactgttggg aagggcgatc ggtgcgggcc tcttcgctat
      301 tacgccagct ggcgaaaggg ggatgtgctg caaggcgatt aagttgggta acgccagggt
      361 tttcccagtc acgacgttgt aaaacgacgg ccagtttcga actgcagttg aattcctgag
      421 gtgtctcaca agtgccgtgc agtcccgccc ccacttgctt ctctttgtgt gtagtgtacg
      481 tacattatcg agaccgttgt tcccgcccac ctcgatccgg tctagactga ggtgtctcac
      541 aagtgccgtg cagtcccgcc cccacttgct tctctttgtg tgtagtgtac gtacattatc
      601 gagaccgttg ttcccgccca cctcgatccg gggatccctg aggtgtctca caagtgccgt
      661 gcagtcccgc ccccacttgc ttctctttgt gtgtagtgta cgtacattat cgagaccgtt
      721 gttcccgccc acctcgatcc gggtcgacct gaggtgtctc acaagtgccg tgcagtcccg
      781 cccccacttg cttctctttg tgtgtagtgt acgtacatta tcgagaccgt tgttcccgcc
      841 cacctcgatc cgggagctcc tgaggtgtct cacaagtgcc gtgcagtccc gcccccactt
      901 gcttctcttt gtgtgtagtg tacgtacatt atcgagaccg ttgttcccgc ccacctcgat
      961 ccggtctaga ctgaggtgtc tcacaagtgc cgtgcagtcc cgcccccact tgcttctctt
     1021 tgtgtgtagt gtacgtacat tatcgagacc gttgttcccg cccacctcga tccggggatc
     1081 cctgaggtgt ctcacaagtg ccgtgcagtc ccgcccccac ttgcttctct ttgtgtgtag
     1141 tgtacgtaca ttatcgagac cgttgttccc gcccacctcg atccgggtcg acctgaggtg
     1201 tctcacaagt gccgtgcagt cccgccccca cttgcttctc tttgtgtgta gtgtacgtac
     1261 attatcgaga ccgttgttcc cgcccacctc gatccgggca tgcggtaccc gaattcgagc
     1321 tcctactcta gactgaggtg tctcacaagt gccgtgcagt cccgccccca cttgcttctc
     1381 tttgtgtgta gtgtacgtac attatcgaga ccgttgttcc cgcccacctc gatccgggga
     1441 tccctgaggt gtctcacaag tgccgtgcag tcccgccccc acttgcttct ctttgtgtgt
     1501 agtgtacgta cattatcgag accgttgttc ccgcccacct cgatccgggt cgacctgagg
     1561 tgtctcacaa gtgccgtgca gtcccgcccc cacttgcttc tctttgtgtg tagtgtacgt
     1621 acattatcga gaccgttgtt cccgcccacc tcgatccggg catgcactga tcacgggcaa
     1681 aagtgcgtat atatacaaga gcgtttgcca gccacagatt ttcactccac acaccacatc
     1741 acacatacaa ccacacacat ccacaatgga acccgaaact aaaagcttca ggcgcgccat
     1801 catggtcata gctgtttcct gtgtgaaatt gttatccgct cacaattcca cacaacatac
     1861 gagccggaag cataaagtgt aaagcctggg gtgcctaatg agtgagctaa ctcacattaa
     1921 ttgcgttgcg ctcactgccc gctttccagt cgggaaacct gtcgtgccag ctgcattaat
     1981 gaatcggcca acgcgcgggg agaggcggtt tgcgtattgg gcgctcttcc gcttcctcgc
     2041 tcactgactc gctgcgctcg gtcgttcggc tgcggcgagc ggtatcagct cactcaaagg
     2101 cggtaatacg gttatccaca gaatcagggg ataacgcagg aaagaacatg tgagcaaaag
     2161 gccagcaaaa ggccaggaac cgtaaaaagg ccgcgttgct ggcgtttttc cataggctcc
     2221 gcccccctga cgagcatcac aaaaatcgac gctcaagtca gaggtggcga aacccgacag
     2281 gactataaag ataccaggcg tttccccctg gaagctccct cgtgcgctct cctgttccga
     2341 ccctgccgct taccggatac ctgtccgcct ttctcccttc gggaagcgtg gcgctttctc
     2401 atagctcacg ctgtaggtat ctcagttcgg tgtaggtcgt tcgctccaag ctgggctgtg
     2461 tgcacgaacc ccccgttcag cccgaccgct gcgccttatc cggtaactat cgtcttgagt
     2521 ccaacccggt aagacacgac ttatcgccac tggcagcagc cactggtaac aggattagca
     2581 gagcgaggta tgtaggcggt gctacagagt tcttgaagtg gtggcctaac tacggctaca
     2641 ctagaaggac agtatttggt atctgcgctc tgctgaagcc agttaccttc ggaaaaagag
     2701 ttggtagctc ttgatccggc aaacaaacca ccgctggtag cggtggtttt tttgtttgca
     2761 agcagcagat tacgcgcaga aaaaaaggat ctcaagaaga tcctttgatc ttttctacgg
     2821 ggtctgacgc tcagtggaac gaaaactcac gttaagggat tttggtcatg agattatcaa
     2881 aaaggatctt cacctagatc cttttaaatt aaaaatgaag ttttaaatca atctaaagta
     2941 tatatgagta aacttggtct gacagttacc aatgcttaat cagtgaggca cctatctcag
     3001 cgatctgtct atttcgttca tccatagttg cctgactccc cgtcgtgtag ataactacga
     3061 tacgggaggg cttaccatct ggccccagtg ctgcaatgat accgcgagac ccacgctcac
     3121 cggctccaga tttatcagca ataaaccagc cagccggaag ggccgagcgc agaagtggtc
     3181 ctgcaacttt atccgcctcc atccagtcta ttaattgttg ccgggaagct agagtaagta
     3241 gttcgccagt taatagtttg cgcaacgttg ttgccattgc tacaggcatc gtggtgtcac
     3301 gctcgtcgtt tggtatggct tcattcagct ccggttccca acgatcaagg cgagttacat
     3361 gatcccccat gttgtgcaaa aaagcggtta gctccttcgg tcctccgatc gttgtcagaa
     3421 gtaagttggc cgcagtgtta tcactcatgg ttatggcagc actgcataat tctcttactg
     3481 tcatgccatc cgtaagatgc ttttctgtga ctggtgagta ctcaaccaag tcattctgag
     3541 aatagtgtat gcggcgaccg agttgctctt gcccggcgtc aatacgggat aataccgcgc
     3601 cacatagcag aactttaaaa gtgctcatca ttggaaaacg ttcttcgggg cgaaaactct
     3661 caaggatctt accgctgttg agatccagtt cgatgtaacc cactcgtgca cccaactgat
     3721 cttcagcatc ttttactttc accagcgttt ctgggtgagc aaaaacagga aggcaaaatg
     3781 ccgcaaaaaa gggaataagg gcgacacgga aatgttgaat actcatactc ttcctttttc
     3841 aatattattg aagcatttat cagggttatt gtctcatgag cggatacata tttgaatgta
     3901 tttagaaaaa taaacaaata ggggttccgc gcacatttcc ccgaaaagtg ccacctgacg
     3961 tctaagaaac cattattatc atgacattaa cctataaaaa taggcgtatc acgaggccct
     4021 ttcgtc
//
