>Addgene plasmid #44319 | pUC-UAS1B11-Leum | addgene partial sequence | sequence record 62824 | M13_pUC_rev
AGCTTTTAGTTTCGGGTTCCATTGTGGATGTGTGTGGTTGTATGTGTGATGTGGTGTGTGGAGTGAAAAT
CTGTGGCTGGCAAACGCTCTTGTATATATACGCACTTTTGCCCGTGATCAGTGCATGCCCGGATCGAGGT
GGGCGGGAACAACGGTCTCGATAATGTACGTACACTACACACAAAGAGAAGCAAGTGGGGGCGGGACTGC
ACGGCACTTGTGAGACACCTCAGGTCGACCCGGATCGAGGTGGGCGGGAACAACGGTCTCGATAATGTAC
GTACACTACACACAAAGAGAAGCAAGTGGGGGCGGGACTGCACGGCACTTGTGAGACACCTCAGGGATCC
CCGGATCGAGGTGGGCGGGAACAACGGTCTCGATAATGTACGTACACTACACACAAAGAGAAGCAAGTGG
GGGCGGGACTGCACGGCACTTGTGAGACACCTCAGTCTAGACTAGGAGCTCGAATTCGGGTACCGCATGC
CCGGATCGAGGTGGGCGGGAACAACGGTCTCGATAATGTACGTACACTACACACAAAGAGAAGCAAGTGG
GGGCGGGACTGCACGGCA
